>Addgene plasmid #108819 | pBW2693_pCAG-PV1-iCre-N251-L1-nMag-NLS-BGHpA | depositor full sequence | sequence record 205100 | Full Sequence
CCCAAGCTTGGCGTAATCATGGTCATAGCTGTTTCCTGTGTGAAATTGTTATCCGCTCACAATTCCACAC
AACATACGAGCCGGAAGCATAAAGTGTAAAGCCTGGGGTGCCTAATGAGTGAGCTAACTCACATTAATTG
CGTTGCGCTCACTGCCCGCTTTCCAGTCGGGAAACCTGTCGTGCCAGCGGATCCGCATCTCAATTAGTCA
GCAACCATAGTCCCGCCCCTAACTCCGCCCAGTTCCGCCCATTCTCCGCCCCATGGCTGACTAATTTTTT
TTATTTATGCAGAGGCCGAGGCCGCCTCGGCCTCTGAGCTATTCCAGAAGTAGTGAGGAGGCTTTTTTGG
AGGCCTAGGCTTTTGCAAAAAGCTAACTTGTTTATTGCAGCTTATAATGGTTACAAATAAAGCAATAGCA
TCACAAATTTCACAAATAAAGCATTTTTTTCACTGCATTCTAGTTGTGGTTTGTCCAAACTCATCAATGT
ATCTTATCATGTCTGGATCCGCTGCATTAATGAATCGGCCAACGCGCGGGGAGAGGCGGTTTGCGTATTG
GGCGCTCTTCCGCTTCCTCGCTCACTGACTCGCTGCGCTCGGTCGTTCGGCTGCGGCGAGCGGTATCAGC
TCACTCAAAGGCGGTAATACGGTTATCCACAGAATCAGGGGATAACGCAGGAAAGAACATGTGAGCAAAA
GGCCAGCAAAAGGCCAGGAACCGTAAAAAGGCCGCGTTGCTGGCGTTTTTCCATAGGCTCCGCCCCCCTG
ACGAGCATCACAAAAATCGACGCTCAAGTCAGAGGTGGCGAAACCCGACAGGACTATAAAGATACCAGGC
GTTTCCCCCTGGAAGCTCCCTCGTGCGCTCTCCTGTTCCGACCCTGCCGCTTACCGGATACCTGTCCGCC
TTTCTCCCTTCGGGAAGCGTGGCGCTTTCTCATAGCTCACGCTGTAGGTATCTCAGTTCGGTGTAGGTCG
TTCGCTCCAAGCTGGGCTGTGTGCACGAACCCCCCGTTCAGCCCGACCGCTGCGCCTTATCCGGTAACTA
TCGTCTTGAGTCCAACCCGGTAAGACACGACTTATCGCCACTGGCAGCAGCCACTGGTAACAGGATTAGC
AGAGCGAGGTATGTAGGCGGTGCTACAGAGTTCTTGAAGTGGTGGCCTAACTACGGCTACACTAGAAGAA
CAGTATTTGGTATCTGCGCTCTGCTGAAGCCAGTTACCTTCGGAAAAAGAGTTGGTAGCTCTTGATCCGG
CAAACAAACCACCGCTGGTAGCGGTGGTTTTTTTGTTTGCAAGCAGCAGATTACGCGCAGAAAAAAAGGA
TCTCAAGAAGATCCTTTGATCTTTTCTACGGGGTCTGACGCTCAGTGGAACGAAAACTCACGTTAAGGGA
TTTTGGTCATGAGATTATCAAAAAGGATCTTCACCTAGATCCTTTTAAATTAAAAATGAAGTTTTAAATC
AATCTAAAGTATATATGAGTAAACTTGGTCTGACAGTTACCAATGCTTAATCAGTGAGGCACCTATCTCA
GCGATCTGTCTATTTCGTTCATCCATAGTTGCCTGACTCCCCGTCGTGTAGATAACTACGATACGGGAGG
GCTTACCATCTGGCCCCAGTGCTGCAATGATACCGCGAGACCCACGCTCACCGGCTCCAGATTTATCAGC
AATAAACCAGCCAGCCGGAAGGGCCGAGCGCAGAAGTGGTCCTGCAACTTTATCCGCCTCCATCCAGTCT
ATTAATTGTTGCCGGGAAGCTAGAGTAAGTAGTTCGCCAGTTAATAGTTTGCGCAACGTTGTTGCCATTG
CTACAGGCATCGTGGTGTCACGCTCGTCGTTTGGTATGGCTTCATTCAGCTCCGGTTCCCAACGATCAAG
GCGAGTTACATGATCCCCCATGTTGTGCAAAAAAGCGGTTAGCTCCTTCGGTCCTCCGATCGTTGTCAGA
AGTAAGTTGGCCGCAGTGTTATCACTCATGGTTATGGCAGCACTGCATAATTCTCTTACTGTCATGCCAT
CCGTAAGATGCTTTTCTGTGACTGGTGAGTACTCAACCAAGTCATTCTGAGAATAGTGTATGCGGCGACC
GAGTTGCTCTTGCCCGGCGTCAATACGGGATAATACCGCGCCACATAGCAGAACTTTAAAAGTGCTCATC
ATTGGAAAACGTTCTTCGGGGCGAAAACTCTCAAGGATCTTACCGCTGTTGAGATCCAGTTCGATGTAAC
CCACTCGTGCACCCAACTGATCTTCAGCATCTTTTACTTTCACCAGCGTTTCTGGGTGAGCAAAAACAGG
AAGGCAAAATGCCGCAAAAAAGGGAATAAGGGCGACACGGAAATGTTGAATACTCATACTCTTCCTTTTT
CAATATTATTGAAGCATTTATCAGGGTTATTGTCTCATGAGCGGATACATATTTGAATGTATTTAGAAAA
ATAAACAAATAGGGGTTCCGCGCACATTTCCCCGAAAAGTGCCACCTGGGTCGACATTGATTATTGACTA
GTTATTAATAGTAATCAATTACGGGGTCATTAGTTCATAGCCCATATATGGAGTTCCGCGTTACATAACT
TACGGTAAATGGCCCGCCTGGCTGACCGCCCAACGACCCCCGCCCATTGACGTCAATAATGACGTATGTT
CCCATAGTAACGCCAATAGGGACTTTCCATTGACGTCAATGGGTGGAGTATTTACGGTAAACTGCCCACT
TGGCAGTACATCAAGTGTATCATATGCCAAGTACGCCCCCTATTGACGTCAATGACGGTAAATGGCCCGC
CTGGCATTATGCCCAGTACATGACCTTATGGGACTTTCCTACTTGGCAGTACATCTACGTATTAGTCATC
GCTATTACCATGGTCGAGGTGAGCCCCACGTTCTGCTTCACTCTCCCCATCTCCCCCCCCTCCCCACCCC
CAATTTTGTATTTATTTATTTTTTAATTATTTTGTGCAGCGATGGGGGCGGGGGGGGGGGGGGCGCGCGC
CAGGCGGGGCGGGGCGGGGCGAGGGGCGGGGCGGGGCGAGGCGGAAAGGTGCGGCGGCAGCCAATCAGAG
CGGCGCGCTCCGAAAGTTTCCTTTTATGGCGAGGCGGCGGCGGCGGCGGCCCTATAAAAAGCGAAGCGCG
CGGCGGGCGGGAGTCGCTGCGTTGCCTTCGCCCCGTGCCCCGCTCCGCGCCGCCTCGCGCCGCCCGCCCC
GGCTCTGACTGACCGCGTTACTCCCACAGGTGAGCGGGCGGGACGGCCCTTCTCCTCCGGGCTGTAATTA
GCGCTTGGTTTAATGACGGCTCGTTTCTTTTCTGTGGCTGCGTGAAAGCCTTAAAGGGCTCCGGGAGGGC
CCTTTGTGCGGGGGGGAGCGGCTCGGGGGGTGCGTGCGTGTGTGTGTGCGTGGGGAGCGCCGCGTGCGGC
TCCGCGCTGCCCGGCGGCTGTGAGCGCTGCGGGCGCGGCGCGGGGCTTTGTGCGCTCCGCAGTGTGCGCG
AGGGGAGCGCGGCCGGGGGCGGTGCCCCGCGGTGCGGGGGGGGCTGCGAGGGGAACAAAGGCTGCGTGCG
GGGTGTGTGCGTGGGGGGGTGAGCAGGGGGTGTGGGCGCGGCGGTCGGGCTGTAACCCCCCCCTGCACCC
CCCTCCCCGAGTTGCTGAGCACGGCCCGGCTTCGGGTGCGGGGCTCCGTACGGGGCGTGGCGCGGGGCTC
GCCGTGCCGGGCGGGGGGTGGCGGCAGGTGGGGGTGCCGGGCGGGGCGGGGCCGCCTCGGGCCGGGGAGG
GCTCGGGGGAGGGGCGCGGCGGCCCCCGGAGCGCCGGCGGCTGTCGAGGCGCGGCGAGCCGCAGCCATTG
CCTTTTATGGTAATCGTGCGAGAGGGCGCAGGGACTTCCTTTGTCCCAAATCTGTGCGGAGCCGAAATCT
GGGAGGCGCCGCCGCACCCCCTCTAGCGGGCGCGGGGCGAAGCGGTGCGGCGCCGGCAGGAAGGAAATGG
GCGGGGAGGGCCTTCGTGCGTCGCCGCGCCGCCGTCCCCTTCTCCCTCTCCAGCCTCGGGGCTGTCCGCG
GGGGGACGGCTGCCTTCGGGGGGGACGGGGCAGGGCGGGGTTCGGCTTCTGGCGTGTGACCGGCGGCTCT
AGAGCCTCTGCTAACCATGTTCATGCCTTCTTCTTTTTCCTACAGCTCCTGGGCAACGTGCTGGTTATTG
TGCTGTCTCATCATTTTGGCAAAGAATTGATTAATTCGAGCGAAGGCGCGCCCATTACTCGCATCCATTC
TCAGGCTGTCTCGTCTCGTCTCGCACGCGTGCCGCCACCATGTCCAACCTGCTGACTGTGCACCAAAACC
TGCCTGCCCTCCCTGTGGATGCCACCTCTGATGAAGTCAGGAAGAACCTGATGGACATGTTCAGGGACAG
GCAGGCCTTCTCTGAACACACCTGGAAGATGCTCCTGTCTGTGTGCAGATCCTGGGCTGCCTGGTGCAAG
CTGAACAACAGGAAATGGTTCCCTGCTGAACCTGAGGATGTGAGGGACTACCTCCTGTACCTGCAAGCCA
GAGGCCTGGCTGTGAAGACCATCCAACAGCACCTGGGCCAGCTCAACATGCTGCACAGGAGATCTGGCCT
GCCTCGCCCTTCTGACTCCAATGCTGTGTCCCTGGTGATGAGGAGAATCAGAAAGGAGAATGTGGATGCT
GGGGAGAGAGCCAAGCAGGCCCTGGCCTTTGAACGCACTGACTTTGACCAAGTCAGATCCCTGATGGAGA
ACTCTGACAGATGCCAGGACATCAGGAACCTGGCCTTCCTGGGCATTGCCTACAACACCCTGCTGCGCAT
TGCCGAAATTGCCAGAATCAGAGTGAAGGACATCTCCCGCACCGATGGTGGGAGAATGCTGATCCACATT
GGCAGGACCAAGACCCTGGTGTCCACAGCTGGTGTGGAGAAGGCCCTGTCCCTGGGGGTTACCAAGCTGG
TGGAGAGATGGATCTCTGTGTCTGGTGTGGCTGATGACCCCAACAACTACCTGTTCTGCCGGGTCAGAAA
GAATGGTGTGGCTGCCCCTTCTTCCGGAGGGTCTGGCTCCGGATCAAGTGGTGGCAGCGGTACCCATACT
CTTTATGCCCCCGGTGGATATGACATTATGGGATATCTGGACCAGATCGGCAACCGGCCAAACCCGCAGG
TGGAACTGGGCCCCGTGGATACATCCTGCGCCTTGATTCTTTGTGACCTGAAACAGAAAGACACCCCGAT
AGTTTACGCGAGTGAAGCCTTCCTCTACATGACAGGTTACAGCAACGCAGAGGTGCTGGGCCGGAATTGC
CGGTTTCTGCAAAGCCCTGACGGCATGGTGAAGCCCAAGAGCACCCGGAAGTACGTGGATAGTAACACAA
TCAATACTATGCGCAAGGCAATCGACAGGAATGCCGAGGTGCAGGTTGAAGTAGTCAATTTTAAAAAGAA
TGGACAGCGATTTGTTAATTTCCTGACTATGATACCTGTTAGGGACGAAACAGGCGAGTATCGATACTCT
ATGGGATTCCAGTGCGAAACAGAACCCAAGAAAAAGCGGAAGGTGTGAGAATTCCTGTGCCTTCTAGTTG
CCAGCCATCTGTTGTTTGCCCCTCCCCCGTGCCTTCCTTGACCCTGGAAGGTGCCACTCCCACTGTCCTT
TCCTAATAAAATGAGGAAATTGCATCGCATTGTCTGAGTAGGTGTCATTCTATTCTGGGGGGTGGGGTGG
GGCAGGACAGCAAGGGGGAGGATTGGGAAGACAATAGCAGGCATGCTGGGGATGCGGTGGGCTCTATGGC
TTCTGAGGCGGAAAGAACCAGCTGGGGCTCTAGGGGGTATCCCCACGCGCCCTGTAGCGTGTACCGCTGG
GAGTTCGTAGACGGAAACAAACGCAGAATCCAAGCGCGGCCGCCCAGGATACATAGATTACCACAACTCC
GAGCCCTTCCACCGCTAGCGCACTCCTCAGGTGCAGGCTGCCTATCAGAAGGTGGTGGCTGGTGTGGCCA
ATGCCCTGGCTCACAAATACCACTGAGATCTTTTTCCCTCTGCCAAAAATTATGGGGACATCATGAAGCC
CCTTGAGCATCTGACTTCTGGCTAATAAAGGAAATTTATTTTCATTGCAATAGTGTGTTGGAATTTTTTG
TGTCTCTCACTCGGAAGGACATATGGGAGGGCAAATCATTTAAAACATCAGAATGAGTATTTGGTTTAGA
GTTTGGCAACATATGCCCATATGCTGGCTGCCATGAACAAAGGTTGGCTATAAAGAGGTCATCAGTATAT
GAAACAGCCCCCTGCTGTCCATTCCTTATTCCATAGAAAAGCCTTGACTTGAGGTTAGATTTTTTTTATA
TTTTGTTTTGTGTTATTTTTTTCTTTAACATCCCTAAAATTTTCCTTACATGTTTTACTAGCCAGATTTT
TCCTCCTCTCCTGACTACTCCCAGTCATAGCTGTCCCTCTTCTCTTATGGAGATCCCTCGACCTGCAG
Features (pLannotate 1.2.2; 19 found; start..end, strand, type, name):
     46..62      -  protein_bind   lac operator: The lac repressor binds to the lac operator to inhibit transcription in E. coli. This inhibition can be relieved by adding lactose or isopropyl-β-D-thiogalactopyranoside (IPTG). lac repressor encoded by lacI
     70..100     -  promoter       lac promoter: promoter for the E. coli lac operon
    115..136     -  protein_bind   CAP binding site: CAP binding activates transcription in the presence of cAMP. E. coli catabolite activator protein
    149..188     -  CDS            lacI (fragment): lac repressor; lacI; The lac repressor binds to the lac operator to inhibit transcription in E. coli. This inhibition can be relieved by adding lactose or isopropyl-β-D-thiogalactopyranoside (IPTG).
    195..217     +  promoter       SV40 promoter (fragment): SV40 enhancer and early promoter
    221..355     +  rep_origin     SV40 ori: SV40 origin of replication
    375..509     +  polyA_signal   SV40 poly(A) signal: SV40 polyadenylation signal
    511..565     -  CDS            lacI (fragment): lac repressor; lacI; The lac repressor binds to the lac operator to inhibit transcription in E. coli. This inhibition can be relieved by adding lactose or isopropyl-β-D-thiogalactopyranoside (IPTG).
    748..1336    -  rep_origin     ori: high-copy-number ColE1/pMB1/pBR322/pUC origin of replication
   1507..2367    -  CDS            AmpR: β-lactamase; bla; confers resistance to ampicillin, carbenicillin, and related antibiotics
   2368..2472    -  promoter       AmpR promoter: bla
   2503..2882    +  enhancer       CMV enhancer: human cytomegalovirus immediate early enhancer
   2884..3159    +  promoter       chicken β-actin promoter: No description available
   3160..4175    +  intron         chimeric intron: chimera between introns from chicken β-actin and rabbit β-globin
   4310..5065    +  CDS            cre (fragment): RECR_BPP1 - Experimental evidence at protein level: Swiss-Prot protein existence level 1. Catalyzes site-specific recombination between two 34-base- pair LOXP sites. Its role is to maintain the phage genome as a monomeric unit-copy plasmid in the lysogenic state. From Escherichia phage P1 (Bacteriophage P1).
   5585..5809    +  polyA_signal   bGH poly(A) signal: bovine growth hormone polyadenylation signal
   5813..5834    +  promoter       SV40 promoter (fragment): SV40 enhancer and early promoter
   5972..6043    +  CDS            HBB (fragment): HBB_PONPY - Experimental evidence at transcript level: Swiss-Prot protein existence level 2. Involved in oxygen transport from the lung to the various peripheral tissues. From Pongo pygmaeus (Bornean orangutan).
   6114..6169    +  polyA_signal   β-globin poly(A) signal: rabbit β-globin polyadenylation signal (Gil and Proudfoot, 1987)
