[The description below was written by a language model from this plasmid's Addgene catalogue record and pLannotate feature annotations shown in this document.]
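Description:
pBW2693_pCAG-PV1-iCre-N251-L1-nMag-NLS-BGHpA is a 6.5 kb mammalian expression plasmid built on the pCAGGS backbone that encodes one half of a split, light-inducible Cre recombinase. It is maintained in E. coli through a high-copy ColE1/pUC-type origin and selected with ampicillin via the β-lactamase gene. Backbone remnants also appear in the annotation: lac promoter/operator pieces, short lacI fragments, an SV40 origin with an SV40 poly(A) signal, and residual rabbit β-globin sequence with its poly(A) signal downstream of the expression cassette.

Expression is driven by the CAG promoter, annotated as the CMV immediate-early enhancer, the chicken β-actin promoter and a chimeric β-actin/β-globin intron, which together give strong constitutive transcription in a wide range of mammalian cells. The open reading frame contains a Cre fragment running from the N-terminus to amino acid 251 ("iCre" in the name). According to the record, it is fused at its C-terminus, through a linker (L1), to the nMag dimerization domain and a nuclear localization signal. The feature table annotates only the Cre portion; the unannotated stretch between it and the bovine growth hormone poly(A) signal presumably holds the linker, nMag and NLS. The meaning of "PV1" in the name is not stated.

On its own this fragment should lack recombinase activity. nMag is one partner of the Magnet photodimerizer pair, so the plasmid is presumably meant to be co-expressed with a complementary C-terminal Cre fragment fused to the partner domain, which is not part of this record. Illumination would bring the halves together and restore recombination at loxP sites. It suits synthetic biology work requiring optical control of Cre/lox recombination in mammalian cells.
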