Addgene plasmid #108819: pBW2693_pCAG-PV1-iCre-N251-L1-nMag-NLS-BGHpA
Purpose: Expresses N-terminus to aa251 of Cre recombinase fused to nMag CID
Depositing lab: Wilson Wong. Depositing organization: Boston University Main Campus. Publication: High-performance chemical- and light-inducible recombinases in mammalian cells and mice. Weinberg BH, Cho JH, Agarwal Y, Pham NTH, Caraballo LD, Walkosz M, Ortega C, Trexler M, Tague N, Law B, Benman WKJ, Letendre J, Beal J, Wong WW. Nat Commun. 2019 Oct 24;10(1):4845. doi: 10.1038/s41467-019-12800-7. PubMed 31649244.
Backbone
  Vector backbone: pCAGGS
  Vector type: Mammalian Expression, Cre/Lox, Synthetic Biology
Growth in bacteria
  Bacterial resistance: Ampicillin, 100 μg/mL
  Growth temperature: 37°C
  Growth strain: NEB Stable
  Copy number: High Copy
Gene/Insert
  Gene/Insert name: Cre recombinase fragment N-terminus to aa251
  Species: Synthetic
  Promoter: pCAG
  Tag / fusion protein: nMag,NLS (C terminal on insert)
  Cloning method: Restriction Enzyme; 5′ cloning site MluI (not destroyed); 3′ cloning site BspEI (not destroyed)
Terms and licenses: Academic/Nonprofit Terms; Industry Terms: Not Available to Industry
Depositor comments: Please visit https://www.biorxiv.org/content/10.1101/747121v1 for bioRxiv preprint.
How to cite: pBW2693_pCAG-PV1-iCre-N251-L1-nMag-NLS-BGHpA was a gift from Wilson Wong (Addgene plasmid # 108819 ; http://n2t.net/addgene:108819 ; RRID:Addgene_108819)
