>Addgene plasmid #108819 | pBW2693_pCAG-PV1-iCre-N251-L1-nMag-NLS-BGHpA | addgene partial sequence | sequence record 220908 | Addgene Partial NGS Result
TGCACCCCCCTCCCCGAGTTGCTGAGCACGGCCCGGCTTCGGGTGCGGGGCTCCGTACGGGGCGTGGCGC
GGGGCTCGCCGTGCCGGGCGGGGGGTGGCGGCAGGTGGGGGTGCCGGGCGGGGCGGGGCCGCCTCGGGCC
GGGGAGGGCTCGGGGGAGGGGCGCGGCGGCCCCCGGAGCGCCGGCGGCTGTCGAGGCGCGGCGAGCCGCA
GCCATTGCCTTTTATGGTAATCGTGCGAGAGGGCGCAGGGACTTCCTTTGTCCCAAATCTGTGCGGAGCC
GAAATCTGGGAGGCGCCGCCGCACCCCCTCTAGCGGGCGCGGGGCGAAGCGGTGCGGCGCCGGCAGGAAG
GAAATGGGCGGGGAGGGCCTTCGTGCGTCGCCGCGCCGCCGTCCCCTTCTCCCTCTCCAGCCTCGGGGCT
GTCCGCGGGGGGACGGCTGCCTTCGGGGGGGACGGGGCAGGGCGGGGTTCGGCTTCTGGCGTGTGACCGG
CGGCTCTAGAGCCTCTGCTAACCATGTTCATGCCTTCTTCTTTTTCCTACAGCTCCTGGGCAACGTGCTG
GTTATTGTGCTGTCTCATCATTTTGGCAAAGAATTGATTAATTCGAGCGAAGGCGCGCCCATTACTCGCA
TCCATTCTCAGGCTGTCTCGTCTCGTCTCGCACGCGTGCCGCCACCATGTCCAACCTGCTGACTGTGCAC
CAAAACCTGCCTGCCCTCCCTGTGGATGCCACCTCTGATGAAGTCAGGAAGAACCTGATGGACATGTTCA
GGGACAGGCAGGCCTTCTCTGAACACACCTGGAAGATGCTCCTGTCTGTGTGCAGATCCTGGGCTGCCTG
GTGCAAGCTGAACAACAGGAAATGGTTCCCTGCTGAACCTGAGGATGTGAGGGACTACCTCCTGTACCTG
CAAGCCAGAGGCCTGGCTGTGAAGACCATCCAACAGCACCTGGGCCAGCTCAACATGCTGCACAGGAGAT
CTGGCCTGCCTCGCCCTTCTGACTCCAATGCTGTGTCCCTGGTGATGAGGAGAATCAGAAAGGAGAATGT
GGATGCTGGGGAGAGAGCCAAGCAGGCCCTGGCCTTTGAACGCACTGACTTTGACCAAGTCAGATCCCTG
ATGGAGAACTCTGACAGATGCCAGGACATCAGGAACCTGGCCTTCCTGGGCATTGCCTACAACACCCTGC
TGCGCATTGCCGAAATTGCCAGAATCAGAGTGAAGGACATCTCCCGCACCGATGGTGGGAGAATGCTGAT
CCACATTGGCAGGACCAAGACCCTGGTGTCCACAGCTGGTGTGGAGAAGGCCCTGTCCCTGGGGGTTACC
AAGCTGGTGGAGAGATGGATCTCTGTGTCTGGTGTGGCTGATGACCCCAACAACTACCTGTTCTGCCGGG
TCAGAAAGAATGGTGTGGCTGCCCCTTCTTCCGGAGGGTCTGGCTCCGGATCAAGTGGTGGCAGCGGTAC
CCATACTCTTTATGCCCCCGGTGGATATGACATTATGGGATATCTGGACCAGATCGGCAACCGGCCAAAC
CCGCAGGTGGAACTGGGCCCCGTGGATACATCCTGCGCCTTGATTCTTTGTGACCTGAAACAGAAAGACA
CCCCGATAGTTTACGCGAGTGAAGCCTTCCTCTACATGACAGGTTACAGCAACGCAGAGGTGCTGGGCCG
GAATTGCCGGTTTCTGCAAAGCCCTGACGGCATGGTGAAGCCCAAGAGCACCCGGAAGTACGTGGATAGT
AACACAATCAATACTATGCGCAAGGCAATCGACAGGAATGCCGAGGTGCAGGTTGAAGTAGTCAATTTTA
AAAAGAATGGACAGCGATTTGTTAATTTCCTGACTATGATACCTGTTAGGGACGAAACAGGCGAGTATCG
ATACTCTATGGGATTCCAGTGCGAAACAGAACCCAAGAAAAAGCGGAAGGTGTGAGAATTCCTGTGCCTT
CTAGTTGCCAGCCATCTGTTGTTTGCCCCTCCCCCGTGCCTTCCTTGACCCTGGAAGGTGCCACTCCCAC
TGTCCTTTCCTAATAAAATGAGGAAATTGCATCGCATTGTCTGAGTAGGTGTCATTCTATTCTGGGGGGT
GGGGTGGGGCAGGACAGCAAGGGGGAGGATTGGGAAGACAATAGCAGGCATGCTGGGGATGCGGTGGGCT
CTATGGCTTCTGAGGCGGAAAGAACCAGCTGGGGCTCTAGGGGGTATCCCCACGCGCCCTGTAGCGTGTA
CCGCTGGGAGTTCGTAGACGGAAACAAACGCAGAATCCAAGCGCGGCCGCCCAGGATACATAGATTACCA
CAACTCCGAGCCCTTCCACCGCTAGCGCACTCCTCAGGTGCAGGCTGCCTATCAGAAGGTGGTGGCTGGT
GTGGCCAATGCCCTGGCTCACAAATACCACTGAGATCTTTTTCCCTCTGCCAAAAATTATGGGGACATCA
TGAAGCCCCTTGAGCATCTGACTTCTGGCTAATAAAGGAAATTTATTTTCATTGCAATAGTGTGTTGGAA
TTTTTTGTGTCTCTCACTCGGAAGGACATATGGGAGGGCAAATCATTTAAAACATCAGAATGAGTATTTG
GTTTAGAGTTTGGCAACATATGCCCATATGCTGGCTGCCATGAACAAAGGTTGGCTATAAAGAGGTCATC
AGTATATGAAACAGCCCCCTGCTGTCCATTCCTTATTCCATAGAAAAGCCTTGACTTGAGGTTAGATTTT
TTTTATATTTTGTTTTGTGTTATTTTTTTCTTTAACATCCCTAAAATTTTCCTTACATGTTTTACTAGCC
AGATTTTTCCTCCTCTCCTGACTACTCCCAGTCATAGCTGTCCCTCTTCTCTTATGGAGATCCCTCGACC
TGCAGCCCAAGCTTGGCGTAATCATGGTCATAGCTGTTTCCTGTGTGAAATTGTTATCCGCTCACAATTC
CACACAACATACGAGCCGGAAGCATAAAGTGTAAAGCCTGGGGTGCCTAATGAGTGAGCTAACTCACATT
AATTGCGTTGCGCTCACTGCCCGCTTTCCAGTCGGGAAACCTGTCGTGCCAGCGGATCCGCATCTCAATT
AGTCAGCAACCATAGTCCCGCCCCTAACTCCGCCCAGTTCCGCCCATTCTCCGCCCCATGGCTGACTAAT
TTTTTTTATTTATGCAGAGGCCGAGGCCGCCTCGGCCTCTGAGCTATTCCAGAAGTAGTGAGGAGGCTTT
TTTGGAGGCCTAGGCTTTTGCAAAAAGCTAACTTGTTTATTGCAGCTTATAATGGTTACAAATAAAGCAA
TAGCATCACAAATTTCACAAATAAAGCATTTTTTTCACTGCATTCTAGTTGTGGTTTGTCCAAACTCATC
AATGTATCTTATCATGTCTGGATCCGCTGCATTAATGAATCGGCCAACGCGCGGGGAGAGGCGGTTTGCG
TATTGGGCGCTCTTCCGCTTCCTCGCTCACTGACTCGCTGCGCTCGGTCGTTCGGCTGCGGCGAGCGGTA
TCAGCTCACTCAAAGGCGGTAATACGGTTATCCACAGAATCAGGGGATAACGCAGGAAAGAACATGTGAG
CAAAAGGCCAGCAAAAGGCCAGGAACCGTAAAAAGGCCGCGTTGCTGGCGTTTTTCCATAGGCTCCGCCC
CCCTGACGAGCATCACAAAAATCGACGCTCAAGTCAGAGGTGGCGAAACCCGACAGGACTATAAAGATAC
CAGGCGTTTCCCCCTGGAAGCTCCCTCGTGCGCTCTCCTGTTCCGACCCTGCCGCTTACCGGATACCTGT
CCGCCTTTCTCCCTTCGGGAAGCGTGGCGCTTTCTCATAGCTCACGCTGTAGGTATCTCAGTTCGGTGTA
GGTCGTTCGCTCCAAGCTGGGCTGTGTGCACGAACCCCCCGTTCAGCCCGACCGCTGCGCCTTATCCGGT
AACTATCGTCTTGAGTCCAACCCGGTAAGACACGACTTATCGCCACTGGCAGCAGCCACTGGTAACAGGA
TTAGCAGAGCGAGGTATGTAGGCGGTGCTACAGAGTTCTTGAAGTGGTGGCCTAACTACGGCTACACTAG
AAGAACAGTATTTGGTATCTGCGCTCTGCTGAAGCCAGTTACCTTCGGAAAAAGAGTTGGTAGCTCTTGA
TCCGGCAAACAAACCACCGCTGGTAGCGGTGGTTTTTTTGTTTGCAAGCAGCAGATTACGCGCAGAAAAA
AAGGATCTCAAGAAGATCCTTTGATCTTTTCTACGGGGTCTGACGCTCAGTGGAACGAAAACTCACGTTA
AGGGATTTTGGTCATGAGATTATCAAAAAGGATCTTCACCTAGATCCTTTTAAATTAAAAATGAAGTTTT
AAATCAATCTAAAGTATATATGAGTAAACTTGGTCTGACAGTTACCAATGCTTAATCAGTGAGGCACCTA
TCTCAGCGATCTGTCTATTTCGTTCATCCATAGTTGCCTGACTCCCCGTCGTGTAGATAACTACGATACG
GGAGGGCTTACCATCTGGCCCCAGTGCTGCAATGATACCGCGAGACCCACGCTCACCGGCTCCAGATTTA
TCAGCAATAAACCAGCCAGCCGGAAGGGCCGAGCGCAGAAGTGGTCCTGCAACTTTATCCGCCTCCATCC
AGTCTATTAATTGTTGCCGGGAAGCTAGAGTAAGTAGTTCGCCAGTTAATAGTTTGCGCAACGTTGTTGC
CATTGCTACAGGCATCGTGGTGTCACGCTCGTCGTTTGGTATGGCTTCATTCAGCTCCGGTTCCCAACGA
TCAAGGCGAGTTACATGATCCCCCATGTTGTGCAAAAAAGCGGTTAGCTCCTTCGGTCCTCCGATCGTTG
TCAGAAGTAAGTTGGCCGCAGTGTTATCACTCATGGTTATGGCAGCACTGCATAATTCTCTTACTGTCAT
GCCATCCGTAAGATGCTTTTCTGTGACTGGTGAGTACTCAACCAAGTCATTCTGAGAATAGTGTATGCGG
CGACCGAGTTGCTCTTGCCCGGCGTCAATACGGGATAATACCGCGCCACATAGCAGAACTTTAAAAGTGC
TCATCATTGGAAAACGTTCTTCGGGGCGAAAACTCTCAAGGATCTTACCGCTGTTGAGATCCAGTTCGAT
GTAACCCACTCGTGCACCCAACTGATCTTCAGCATCTTTTACTTTCACCAGCGTTTCTGGGTGAGCAAAA
ACAGGAAGGCAAAATGCCGCAAAAAAGGGAATAAGGGCGACACGGAAATGTTGAATACTCATACTCTTCC
TTTTTCAATATTATTGAAGCATTTATCAGGGTTATTGTCTCATGAGCGGATACATATTTGAATGTATTTA
GAAAAATAAACAAATAGGGGTTCCGCGCACATTTCCCCGAAAAGTGCCACCTGGGTCGACATTGATTATT
GACTAGTTATTAATAGTAATCAATTACGGGGTCATTAGTTCATAGCCCATATATGGAGTTCCGCGTTACA
TAACTTACGGTAAATGGCCCGCCTGGCTGACCGCCCAACGACCCCCGCCCATTGACGTCAATAATGACGT
ATGTTCCCATAGTAACGCCAATAGGGACTTTCCATTGACGTCAATGGGTGGAGTATTTACGGTAAACTGC
CCACTTGGCAGTACATCAAGTGTATCATATGCCAAGTACGCCCCCTATTGACGTCAATGACGGTAAATGG
CCCGCCTGGCATTATGCCCAGTACATGACCTTATGGGACTTTCCTACTTGGCAGTACATCTACGTATTAG
TCATCGCTATTACCATGGTCGAGGTGAGCCCCACGTTCTGCTTCACTCTCCCCATCTCCCCCCCCTCCCC
ACCCCCAATTTTGTATTTATTTATTTTTTAATTATTTTGTGCAGCGATGGGGGCGGGGG
